Addgene plasmid #166569: pME-Ruby2-NS
Purpose: Multisite Gateway middle entry clone encoding mRuby2. Parton lab clone DJA
Depositing lab: Rob Parton. Depositing organization: University of Queensland, Institute for Molecular Bioscience. Publication: In vivo proteomic mapping through GFP-directed proximity-dependent biotin labelling in zebrafish. Xiong Z, Lo HP, McMahon KA, Martel N, Jones A, Hill MM, Parton RG, Hall TE. Elife. 2021 Feb 16;10. pii: 64631. doi: 10.7554/eLife.64631. PubMed 33591275.
Backbone
  Vector backbone: pDONR 221
  Vector type: multisite gateway entry clone
Growth in bacteria
  Bacterial resistance: Kanamycin, 50 μg/mL
  Growth temperature: 37°C
  Growth strain: DH5alpha
  Copy number: High Copy
Gene/Insert
  Gene/Insert name: Ruby2
Terms and licenses: Academic/Nonprofit Terms; Industry Terms: Not Available to Industry
How to cite: pME-Ruby2-NS was a gift from Rob Parton (Addgene plasmid # 166569 ; http://n2t.net/addgene:166569 ; RRID:Addgene_166569)
