[The description below was written by a language model from this plasmid's Addgene catalogue record and pLannotate feature annotations shown in this document.]
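Description:
pME-Ruby2-NS is a Multisite Gateway middle entry clone built on the pDONR 221 backbone, a small (about 3.3 kb) bacterial plasmid that carries no eukaryotic expression elements of its own. It is maintained in E. coli at high copy through a ColE1/pUC-type origin of replication and is selected with kanamycin via the aminoglycoside phosphotransferase (KanR) gene. The rrnB T1 and T2 terminators upstream of the cloning region insulate the insert from read-through transcription originating in the backbone. The short lacI and lacZα fragments and the T7 promoter flanking the cassette are backbone remnants rather than functional expression elements.

The payload is the coding sequence of mRuby2, a constitutively fluorescent red protein derived from Entacmaea quadricolor, positioned between attL1 and attL2 recombination sites. These sites allow an LR Clonase reaction to transfer the mRuby2 sequence into a destination vector. In a multisite reaction, this middle-position clone is combined with a 5' entry clone, which typically supplies a promoter, and a 3' entry clone, which typically supplies a further coding sequence or polyadenylation signal. No promoter drives mRuby2 in the entry clone itself, so expression depends on the elements assembled around it. The "NS" suffix probably denotes a no-stop version intended for in-frame fusion to a downstream 3' element, but the record does not define the abbreviation. The clone comes from a toolkit associated with work on GFP-directed proximity-dependent biotin labelling in zebrafish. It serves as a modular part for assembling red fluorescent reporter or fusion-protein transgenes.
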