Features (pLannotate 1.2.2; 10 found; start..end, strand, type, name):
    121..213     +  CDS            lacI (fragment): lac repressor; lacI; The lac repressor binds to the lac operator to inhibit transcription in E. coli. This inhibition can be relieved by adding lactose or isopropyl-β-D-thiogalactopyranoside (IPTG).
    268..295     -  terminator     rrnB T2 terminator: transcription terminator T2 from the E. coli rrnB gene
    427..470     +  terminator     rrnB T1 terminator: Escherichia coli rrnB; transcription terminator T1 from the E. coli rrnB gene
    517..553     -  CDS            lacZα (fragment): LacZα fragment of β-galactosidase; lacZ fragment
    569..668     +  protein_bind   attL1: mutant version of attL; recombination site for the Gateway® LR reaction LR Clonase™
    675..1385    +  CDS            mRuby2: mRuby2 is a basic (constitutively fluorescent) red fluorescent protein published in 2012, derived from Entacmaea quadricolor. It has moderate acid sensitivity.
   1387..1486    -  protein_bind   attL2: mutant version of attL; recombination site for the Gateway® LR reaction LR Clonase™
   1504..1522    -  promoter       T7 promoter: promoter for bacteriophage T7 RNA polymerase
   1656..2465    +  CDS            KanR: aminoglycoside phosphotransferase; aph(3')-Ia; confers resistance to kanamycin in bacteria or G418 (Geneticin®) in eukaryotes
   2612..3200    +  rep_origin     ori: high-copy-number ColE1/pMB1/pBR322/pUC origin of replication
>Addgene plasmid #166569 | pME-Ruby2-NS | addgene full sequence | sequence record 342348 | Addgene NGS Result
CTTTCCTGCGTTATCCCCTGATTCTGTGGATAACCGTATTACCGCCTTTGAGTGAGCTGATACCGCTCGC
CGCAGCCGAACGACCGAGCGCAGCGAGTCAGTGAGCGAGGAAGCGGAAGAGCGCCCAATACGCAAACCGC
CTCTCCCCGCGCGTTGGCCGATTCATTAATGCAGCTGGCACGACAGGTTTCCCGACTGGAAAGCGGGCAG
TGAGCGCAACGCAATTAATACGCGTACCGCTAGCCAGGAAGAGTTTGTAGAAACGCAAAAAGGCCATCCG
TCAGGATGGCCTTCTGCTTAGTTTGATGCCTGGCAGTTTATGGCGGGCGTCCTGCCCGCCACCCTCCGGG
CCGTTGCTTCACAACGTTCAAATCCGCTCCCGGCGGATTTGTCCTACTCAGGAGAGCGTTCACCGACAAA
CAACAGATAAAACGAAAGGCCCAGTCTTCCGACTGAGCCTTTCGTTTTATTTGATGCCTGGCAGTTCCCT
ACTCTCGCGTTAACGCTAGCATGGATGTTTTCCCAGTCACGACGTTGTAAAACGACGGCCAGTCTTAAGC
TCGGGCCCCAAATAATGATTTTATTTTGACTGATAGTGACCTGTTCGTTGCAACAAATTGATGAGCAATG
CTTTTTTATAATGCCAACTTTGTACAAAAAAGCAGGCTGCCACCATGGTGTCTAAGGGCGAAGAGCTGAT
CAAGGAAAATATGCGTATGAAGGTGGTCATGGAAGGTTCGGTCAACGGCCACCAATTCAAATGCACAGGT
GAAGGAGAAGGCAATCCGTACATGGGAACTCAAACCATGAGGATCAAAGTCATCGAGGGAGGACCCCTGC
CATTTGCCTTTGACATTCTTGCCACGTCGTTCATGTATGGCAGCCGTACTTTTATCAAGTACCCGAAAGG
CATTCCTGATTTCTTTAAACAGTCCTTTCCTGAGGGTTTTACTTGGGAAAGAGTTACGAGATACGAAGAT
GGTGGAGTCGTCACCGTCATGCAGGACACCAGCCTTGAGGATGGCTGTCTCGTTTACCACGTCCAAGTCA
GAGGGGTAAACTTTCCCTCCAATGGTCCCGTGATGCAGAAGAAGACCAAGGGTTGGGAGCCTAATACAGA
GATGATGTATCCAGCAGATGGTGGTCTGAGGGGATACACTCATATGGCACTGAAAGTTGATGGTGGTGGC
CATCTGTCTTGCTCTTTCGTAACAACTTACAGGTCAAAAAAGACCGTCGGGAACATCAAGATGCCCGGTA
TCCATGCCGTTGATCACCGCCTGGAAAGGTTAGAGGAAAGTGACAATGAAATGTTCGTAGTACAACGCGA
ACACGCAGTTGCCAAGTTCGCCGGGCTTGGTGGTGGGATGGACGAGCTGTACAAGCACCCAGCTTTCTTG
TACAAAGTTGGCATTATAAGAAAGCATTGCTTATCAATTTGTTGCAACGAACAGGTCACTATCAGTCAAA
ATAAAATCATTATTTGCCATCCAGCTGATATCCCCTATAGTGAGTCGTATTACATGGTCATAGCTGTTTC
CTGGCAGCTCTGGCCCGTGTCTCAAAATCTCTGATGTTACATTGCACAAGATAAAAATATATCATCATGA
ACAATAAAACTGTCTGCTTACATAAACAGTAATACAAGGGGTGTTATGAGCCATATTCAACGGGAAACGT
CGAGGCCGCGATTAAATTCCAACATGGATGCTGATTTATATGGGTATAAATGGGCTCGCGATAATGTCGG
GCAATCAGGTGCGACAATCTATCGCTTGTATGGGAAGCCCGATGCGCCAGAGTTGTTTCTGAAACATGGC
AAAGGTAGCGTTGCCAATGATGTTACAGATGAGATGGTCAGACTAAACTGGCTGACGGAATTTATGCCTC
TTCCGACCATCAAGCATTTTATCCGTACTCCTGATGATGCATGGTTACTCACCACTGCGATCCCCGGAAA
AACAGCATTCCAGGTATTAGAAGAATATCCTGATTCAGGTGAAAATATTGTTGATGCGCTGGCAGTGTTC
CTGCGCCGGTTGCATTCGATTCCTGTTTGTAATTGTCCTTTTAACAGCGATCGCGTATTTCGTCTCGCTC
AGGCGCAATCACGAATGAATAACGGTTTGGTTGATGCGAGTGATTTTGATGACGAGCGTAATGGCTGGCC
TGTTGAACAAGTCTGGAAAGAAATGCATAAACTTTTGCCATTCTCACCGGATTCAGTCGTCACTCATGGT
GATTTCTCACTTGATAACCTTATTTTTGACGAGGGGAAATTAATAGGTTGTATTGATGTTGGACGAGTCG
GAATCGCAGACCGATACCAGGATCTTGCCATCCTATGGAACTGCCTCGGTGAGTTTTCTCCTTCATTACA
GAAACGGCTTTTTCAAAAATATGGTATTGATAATCCTGATATGAATAAATTGCAGTTTCATTTGATGCTC
GATGAGTTTTTCTAATCAGAATTGGTTAATTGGTTGTAACACTGGCAGAGCATTACGCTGACTTGACGGG
ACGGCGCAAGCTCATGACCAAAATCCCTTAACGTGAGTTACGCGTCGTTCCACTGAGCGTCAGACCCCGT
AGAAAAGATCAAAGGATCTTCTTGAGATCCTTTTTTTCTGCGCGTAATCTGCTGCTTGCAAACAAAAAAA
CCACCGCTACCAGCGGTGGTTTGTTTGCCGGATCAAGAGCTACCAACTCTTTTTCCGAAGGTAACTGGCT
TCAGCAGAGCGCAGATACCAAATACTGTTCTTCTAGTGTAGCCGTAGTTAGGCCACCACTTCAAGAACTC
TGTAGCACCGCCTACATACCTCGCTCTGCTAATCCTGTTACCAGTGGCTGCTGCCAGTGGCGATAAGTCG
TGTCTTACCGGGTTGGACTCAAGACGATAGTTACCGGATAAGGCGCAGCGGTCGGGCTGAACGGGGGGTT
CGTGCACACAGCCCAGCTTGGAGCGAACGACCTACACCGAACTGAGATACCTACAGCGTGAGCTATGAGA
AAGCGCCACGCTTCCCGAAGGGAGAAAGGCGGACAGGTATCCGGTAAGCGGCAGGGTCGGAACAGGAGAG
CGCACGAGGGAGCTTCCAGGGGGAAACGCCTGGTATCTTTATAGTCCTGTCGGGTTTCGCCACCTCTGAC
TTGAGCGTCGATTTTTGTGATGCTCGTCAGGGGGGCGGAGCCTATGGAAAAACGCCAGCAACGCGGCCTT
TTTACGGTTCCTGGCCTTTTGCTGGCCTTTTGCTCACATGTT
